Addgene plasmid #245191: pET-28b His6-TEV-SHP2-FL(WT)
Purpose: Production of His-tagged full-length SHP2
Depositing lab: Neel Shah. Depositing organization: Columbia University. Publication: The pathogenic T42A mutation in SHP2 rewires the interaction specificity of its N-terminal regulatory domain. van Vlimmeren AE, Voleti R, Chartier CA, Jiang Z, Karandur D, Humphries PA, Lo WL, Shah NH. Proc Natl Acad Sci U S A. 2024 Jul 23;121(30):e2407159121. doi: 10.1073/pnas.2407159121. Epub 2024 Jul 16. PubMed 39012820.
Backbone
  Vector backbone: pET
  Vector type: Bacterial Expression
Growth in bacteria
  Bacterial resistance: Kanamycin, 50 μg/mL
  Growth temperature: 37°C
  Growth strain: DH5alpha
  Copy number: Low Copy
Gene/Insert
  Gene/Insert name: SHP2 full-length
  Species: H. sapiens (human)
  Mutation: wild-type
  Tag / fusion protein: 6xHis (N terminal on insert)
  Cloning method: Gibson Cloning
Terms and licenses: Academic/Nonprofit Terms; Industry Terms: Not Available to Industry
How to cite: pET-28b His6-TEV-SHP2-FL(WT) was a gift from Neel Shah (Addgene plasmid # 245191 ; http://n2t.net/addgene:245191 ; RRID:Addgene_245191)
