[The description below was written by a language model from this plasmid's Addgene catalogue record and pLannotate feature annotations shown in this document.]
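Description:
pET-28b His6-TEV-SHP2-FL(WT) is a 7,126 bp bacterial expression plasmid built on the pET backbone for producing recombinant full-length, wild-type human SHP2, the protein tyrosine phosphatase encoded by PTPN11. It replicates in E. coli from a ColE1/pBR322-type origin. The adjacent bom region and rop gene are also present, consistent with the low copy number listed in the record. Selection is by kanamycin through an aminoglycoside phosphotransferase gene. An f1 phage origin is also present, along with short remnants of tetracycline-resistance sequence that are backbone residues rather than functional markers.

The expression cassette follows the standard pET design. A T7 promoter is immediately followed by a lac operator, with a T7 gene 10 ribosome binding site upstream of the open reading frame and a T7 terminator downstream. The plasmid carries its own lacI gene and promoter, so transcription stays repressed until it is induced with IPTG in a host that supplies T7 RNA polymerase. The PTPN11 coding sequence (about 1.8 kb) was inserted by Gibson cloning behind an N-terminal 6xHis tag. The construct name indicates a TEV protease site between tag and protein, which would allow tag removal after affinity purification. The feature table marks only a short tag fragment in this region.

A short His-tag-like fragment is annotated downstream of the insert, probably the vector's optional C-terminal tag, but the record does not show whether it is translated; only an N-terminal tag is catalogued. The stated purpose is production of His-tagged full-length SHP2, and the protein would suit biochemical and structural work alongside mutant variants.
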