Features (pLannotate 1.2.2; 20 found; start..end, strand, type, name):
      1..589     +  rep_origin     ori: high-copy-number ColE1/pMB1/pBR322/pUC origin of replication
    775..914     -  misc_feature   bom: basis of mobility region from pBR322
   1016..1207    -  CDS            rop: Rop protein, which maintains plasmids at low copy number; rop
   1224..1604    +  CDS            YPB1_ECOLX: Protein predicted: Swiss-Prot protein existence level 4. From Escherichia coli.
   1676..1967    -  CDS            TcR (fragment): tetracycline efflux protein; tet; confers resistance to tetracycline
   1982..2003    -  protein_bind   CAP binding site: CAP binding activates transcription in the presence of cAMP. E. coli catabolite activator protein
   2016..3098    -  CDS            lacI: lac repressor; lacI; The lac repressor binds to the lac operator to inhibit transcription in E. coli. This inhibition can be relieved by adding lactose or isopropyl-β-D-thiogalactopyranoside (IPTG).
   3099..3176    -  promoter       lacI promoter: lacI
   3184..3463    -  CDS            TcR (fragment): tetracycline efflux protein; tet; confers resistance to tetracycline
   3485..3503    +  promoter       T7 promoter: promoter for bacteriophage T7 RNA polymerase
   3504..3528    +  protein_bind   lac operator: The lac repressor binds to the lac operator to inhibit transcription in E. coli. This inhibition can be relieved by adding lactose or isopropyl-β-D-thiogalactopyranoside (IPTG). lac repressor encoded by lacI
   3543..3565    +  RBS            RBS: efficient ribosome binding site from bacteriophage T7 gene 10 (Olins and Rangwala, 1989)
   3584..3600    +  CDS            capTEV™ (fragment): composite tag for in vivo biotinylation, TEV protease cleavage, and 6xHis tagging
   3647..5425    +  CDS            PTPN11 (sequence withheld): PTN11_HUMAN - Also known as PTP2C, SHPTP2. Experimental evidence at protein level: Swiss-Prot protein existence level 1. Acts downstream of various receptor and cytoplasmic protein tyrosine kinases to participate in the signal transduction from the cell surface to the nucleus (PubMed:10655584, PubMed:18559669, PubMed:18829466, PubMed:26742426, PubMed:28074573). Positively regulates MAPK signal transduction pathway (PubMed:28074573). Dephosphorylates GAB1, ARHGAP35 and EGFR (PubMed:28074573). Dephosphorylates ROCK2 at 'Tyr-722' resulting in stimulation of its RhoA binding activity (PubMed:18559
   5475..5492    +  CDS            9xHis (fragment): 9xHis affinity tag
   5502..5551    +  CDS            SET1 (fragment): solubility-enhancement tag derived from T7 phage gene 10B
   5559..5606    +  terminator     T7 terminator: transcription terminator for bacteriophage T7 RNA polymerase
   5643..6071    +  rep_origin     f1 ori (sequence partly withheld): f1 bacteriophage origin of replication; arrow indicates direction of (+) strand synthesis
   6124..6181    +  promoter       AmpR promoter (fragment): bla
   6190..7005    -  CDS            KanR: aminoglycoside phosphotransferase; aph(3')-Ia; confers resistance to kanamycin in bacteria or G418 (Geneticin®) in eukaryotes
>Addgene plasmid #245191 | pET-28b His6-TEV-SHP2-FL(WT) | addgene full sequence | sequence record 487443 | Addgene NGS Result
TTGAGATCCTTTTTTTCTGCGCGTAATCTGCTGCTTGCAAACAAAAAAACCACCGCTACCAGCGGTGGTT
TGTTTGCCGGATCAAGAGCTACCAACTCTTTTTCCGAAGGTAACTGGCTTCAGCAGAGCGCAGATACCAA
ATACTGTCCTTCTAGTGTAGCCGTAGTTAGGCCACCACTTCAAGAACTCTGTAGCACCGCCTACATACCT
CGCTCTGCTAATCCTGTTACCAGTGGCTGCTGCCAGTGGCGATAAGTCGTGTCTTACCGGGTTGGACTCA
AGACGATAGTTACCGGATAAGGCGCAGCGGTCGGGCTGAACGGGGGGTTCGTGCACACAGCCCAGCTTGG
AGCGAACGACCTACACCGAACTGAGATACCTACAGCGTGAGCTATGAGAAAGCGCCACGCTTCCCGAAGG
GAGAAAGGCGGACAGGTATCCGGTAAGCGGCAGGGTCGGAACAGGAGAGCGCACGAGGGAGCTTCCAGGG
GGAAACGCCTGGTATCTTTATAGTCCTGTCGGGTTTCGCCACCTCTGACTTGAGCGTCGATTTTTGTGAT
GCTCGTCAGGGGGGCGGAGCCTATGGAAAAACGCCAGCAACGCGGCCTTTTTACGGTTCCTGGCCTTTTG
CTGGCCTTTTGCTCACATGTTCTTTCCTGCGTTATCCCCTGATTCTGTGGATAACCGTATTACCGCCTTT
GAGTGAGCTGATACCGCTCGCCGCAGCCGAACGACCGAGCGCAGCGAGTCAGTGAGCGAGGAAGCGGAAG
AGCGCCTGATGCGGTATTTTCTCCTTACGCATCTGTGCGGTATTTCACACCGCAATGGTGCACTCTCAGT
ACAATCTGCTCTGATGCCGCATAGTTAAGCCAGTATACACTCCGCTATCGCTACGTGACTGGGTCATGGC
TGCGCCCCGACACCCGCCAACACCCGCTGACGCGCCCTGACGGGCTTGTCTGCTCCCGGCATCCGCTTAC
AGACAAGCTGTGACCGTCTCCGGGAGCTGCATGTGTCAGAGGTTTTCACCGTCATCACCGAAACGCGCGA
GGCAGCTGCGGTAAAGCTCATCAGCGTGGTCGTGAAGCGATTCACAGATGTCTGCCTGTTCATCCGCGTC
CAGCTCGTTGAGTTTCTCCAGAAGCGTTAATGTCTGGCTTCTGATAAAGCGGGCCATGTTAAGGGCGGTT
TTTTCCTGTTTGGTCACTGATGCCTCCGTGTAAGGGGGATTTCTGTTCATGGGGGTAATGATACCGATGA
AACGAGAGAGGATGCTCACGATACGGGTTACTGATGATGAACATGCCCGGTTACTGGAACGTTGTGAGGG
TAAACAACTGGCGGTATGGATGCGGCGGGACCAGAGAAAAATCACTCAGGGTCAATGCCAGCGCTTCGTT
AATACAGATGTAGGTGTTCCACAGGGTAGCCAGCAGCATCCTGCGATGCAGATCCGGAACATAATGGTGC
AGGGCGCTGACTTCCGCGTTTCCAGACTTTACGAAACACGGAAACCGAAGACCATTCATGTTGTTGCTCA
GGTCGCAGACGTTTTGCAGCAGCAGTCGCTTCACGTTCGCTCGCGTATCGGTGATTCATTCTGCTAACCA
GTAAGGCAACCCCGCCAGCCTAGCCGGGTCCTCAACGACAGGAGCACGATCATGCGCACCCGTGGGGCCG
CCATGCCGGCGATAATGGCCTGCTTCTCGCCGAAACGTTTGGTGGCGGGACCAGTGACGAAGGCTTGAGC
GAGGGCGTGCAAGATTCCGAATACCGCAAGCGACAGGCCGATCATCGTCGCGCTCCAGCGAAAGCGGTCC
TCGCCGAAAATGACCCAGAGCGCTGCCGGCACCTGTCCTACGAGTTGCATGATAAAGAAGACAGTCATAA
GTGCGGCGACGATAGTCATGCCCCGCGCCCACCGGAAGGAGCTGACTGGGTTGAAGGCTCTCAAGGGCAT
CGGTCGAGATCCCGGTGCCTAATGAGTGAGCTAACTTACATTAATTGCGTTGCGCTCACTGCCCGCTTTC
CAGTCGGGAAACCTGTCGTGCCAGCTGCATTAATGAATCGGCCAACGCGCGGGGAGAGGCGGTTTGCGTA
TTGGGCGCCAGGGTGGTTTTTCTTTTCACCAGTGAGACGGGCAACAGCTGATTGCCCTTCACCGCCTGGC
CCTGAGAGAGTTGCAGCAAGCGGTCCACGCTGGTTTGCCCCAGCAGGCGAAAATCCTGTTTGATGGTGGT
TAACGGCGGGATATAACATGAGCTGTCTTCGGTATCGTCGTATCCCACTACCGAGATATCCGCACCAACG
CGCAGCCCGGACTCGGTAATGGCGCGCATTGCGCCCAGCGCCATCTGATCGTTGGCAACCAGCATCGCAG
TGGGAACGATGCCCTCATTCAGCATTTGCATGGTTTGTTGAAAACCGGACATGGCACTCCAGTCGCCTTC
CCGTTCCGCTATCGGCTGAATTTGATTGCGAGTGAGATATTTATGCCAGCCAGCCAGACGCAGACGCGCC
GAGACAGAACTTAATGGGCCCGCTAACAGCGCGATTTGCTGGTGACCCAATGCGACCAGATGCTCCACGC
CCAGTCGCGTACCGTCTTCATGGGAGAAAATAATACTGTTGATGGGTGTCTGGTCAGAGACATCAAGAAA
TAACGCCGGAACATTAGTGCAGGCAGCTTCCACAGCAATGGCATCCTGGTCATCCAGCGGATAGTTAATG
ATCAGCCCACTGACGCGTTGCGCGAGAAGATTGTGCACCGCCGCTTTACAGGCTTCGACGCCGCTTCGTT
CTACCATCGACACCACCACGCTGGCACCCAGTTGATCGGCGCGAGATTTAATCGCCGCGACAATTTGCGA
CGGCGCGTGCAGGGCCAGACTGGAGGTGGCAACGCCAATCAGCAACGACTGTTTGCCCGCCAGTTGTTGT
GCCACGCGGTTGGGAATGTAATTCAGCTCCGCCATCGCCGCTTCCACTTTTTCCCGCGTTTTCGCAGAAA
CGTGGCTGGCCTGGTTCACCACGCGGGAAACGGTCTGATAAGAGACACCGGCATACTCTGCGACATCGTA
TAACGTTACTGGTTTCACATTCACCACCCTGAATTGACTCTCTTCCGGGCGCTATCATGCCATACCGCGA
AAGGTTTTGCGCCATTCGATGGTGTCCGGGATCTCGACGCTCTCCCTTATGCGACTCCTGCATTAGGAAG
CAGCCCAGTAGTAGGTTGAGGCCGTTGAGCACCGCCGCCGCAAGGAATGGTGCATGCAAGGAGATGGCGC
CCAACAGTCCCCCGGCCACGGGGCCTGCCACCATACCCACGCCGAAACAAGCGCTCATGAGCCCGAAGTG
GCGAGCCCGATCTTCCCCATCGGTGATGTCGGCGATATAGGCGCCAGCAACCGCACCTGTGGCGCCGGTG
ATGCCGGCCACGATGCGTCCGGCGTAGAGGATCGAGATCTCGATCCCGCGAAATTAATACGACTCACTAT
AGGGGAATTGTGAGCGGATAACAATTCCCCTCTAGAAATAATTTTGTTTAACTTTAAGAAGGAGATATAC
CATGGGCAGCAGCCATCATCATCATCATCACGATTACGATATCCCAACGACCGAAAACCTTTACTTCCAG
GGCCAT
[1779 nt withheld, positions 3647-5425]
TAGGGATCCGAATTCGAGCTCCGTCGACAAGCTTGCGGCCGCACTCGAGCACCACCACCACCACCACTGA
GATCCGGCTGCTAACAAAGCCCGAAAGGAAGCTGAGTTGGCTGCTGCCACCGCTGAGCAATAACTAGCAT
AACCCCTTGGGGCCTCTAAACGGGTCTTGAGGGGTTTTTTGCTGAAAGGAGGAACTATATCCGGATTGGC
GAATGGG
[124 nt withheld, positions 5643-5766]
C
[91 nt withheld, positions 5768-5858]
A
[49 nt withheld, positions 5860-5908]
CCTTTGACGTTGGAGTCCACGTTCTTT
[37 nt withheld, positions 5936-5972]
ACCCTATCTCGGTCTATTCTTTTGATTTATAAGGGATTTTGCCGATTTCGGCCTATTGGTTAAAAAATGA
GCTGATTTAACAAAAATTTAACGCGAATTTTAACAAAATATTAACGCTTACAATTTAGGTGGCACTTTTC
GGGGAAATGTGCGCGGAACCCCTATTTGTTTATTTTTCTAAATACATTCAAATATGTATCCGCTCATGAA
TTAATTCTTAGAAAAACTCATCGAGCATCAAATGAAACTGCAATTTATTCATATCAGGATTATCAATACC
ATATTTTTGAAAAAGCCGTTTCTGTAATGAAGGAGAAAACTCACCGAGGCAGTTCCATAGGATGGCAAGA
TCCTGGTATCGGTCTGCGATTCCGACTCGTCCAACATCAATACAACCTATTAATTTCCCCTCGTCAAAAA
TAAGGTTATCAAGTGAGAAATCACCATGAGTGACGACTGAATCCGGTGAGAATGGCAAAAGTTTATGCAT
TTCTTTCCAGACTTGTTCAACAGGCCAGCCATTACGCTCGTCATCAAAATCACTCGCATCAACCAAACCG
TTATTCATTCGTGATTGCGCCTGAGCGAGACGAAATACGCGATCGCTGTTAAAAGGACAATTACAAACAG
GAATCGAATGCAACCGGCGCAGGAACACTGCCAGCGCATCAACAATATTTTCACCTGAATCAGGATATTC
TTCTAATACCTGGAATGCTGTTTTCCCGGGGATCGCAGTGGTGAGTAACCATGCATCATCAGGAGTACGG
ATAAAATGCTTGATGGTCGGAAGAGGCATAAATTCCGTCAGCCAGTTTAGTCTGACCATCTCATCTGTAA
CATCATTGGCAACGCTACCTTTGCCATGTTTCAGAAACAACTCTGGCGCATCGGGCTTCCCATACAATCG
ATAGATTGTCGCACCTGATTGCCCGACATTATCGCGAGCCCATTTATACCCATATAAATCAGCATCCATG
TTGGAATTTAATCGCGGCCTAGAGCAAGACGTTTCCCGTTGAATATGGCTCATAACACCCCTTGTATTAC
TGTTTATGTAAGCAGACAGTTTTATTGTTCATGACCAAAATCCCTTAACGTGAGTTTTCGTTCCACTGAG
CGTCAGACCCCGTAGAAAAGATCAAAGGATCTTC
